Addgene plasmid #122768: pAC10045_pLX-mScarlet(1-163)-NpuDnaE(N)_LZA-IRES-TagBFP2
Purpose: Plasmid 45:Lentiviral vector encoding mScarlet(1-163)-NpuDnaE(N)_LZAand TagBFP2
Depositing lab: Albert Cheng. Publication: Split Selectable Markers. Jillette N, Du M, Cheng AW. bioRxiv 452979 10.1101/452979.
Backbone
  Vector backbone: pAC10094_pLX-DEST-IRES-TagBFP2 (Addgene# 122814)
  Vector type: Mammalian Expression, Lentiviral
  Selectable markers: mScarlet(1-163)-NpuDnaE(N)_LZA
Growth in bacteria
  Bacterial resistance: Ampicillin, 100 μg/mL
  Growth temperature: 30°C
  Growth strain: NEB Stable
  Copy number: Unknown
Gene/Insert
  Gene/Insert name: mScarlet(1-163)-NpuDnaE(N)_LZA
  Species: Synthetic
  Cloning method: Gateway Cloning
  Sequencing primers: 5′ CMV-Forward; 3′ IRES-R
Terms and licenses: Academic/Nonprofit Terms; Industry Terms: Not Available to Industry
Depositor comments: Please visit https://www.biorxiv.org/content/10.1101/452979v2 for BioRxiv preprint.
How to cite: pAC10045_pLX-mScarlet(1-163)-NpuDnaE(N)_LZA-IRES-TagBFP2 was a gift from Albert Cheng (Addgene plasmid # 122768)
