[The description below was written by a language model from this plasmid's Addgene catalogue record and pLannotate feature annotations shown in this document.]
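Description:
pAC10045_pLX-mScarlet(1-163)-NpuDnaE(N)_LZA-IRES-TagBFP2 is a 9,555 bp third-generation-style, self-inactivating HIV-1 lentiviral vector for mammalian expression. It was made by Gateway recombination into the pLX-DEST-IRES-TagBFP2 destination backbone. In bacteria it is maintained through a high-copy ColE1/pUC origin and ampicillin resistance (AmpR). An f1 origin, an SV40 origin and lac-region remnants are also carried over from the backbone. The viral portion comprises an RSV promoter fused to a truncated 5' LTR, the Ψ packaging signal with a gag fragment, the RRE, cPPT/CTS, WPRE and a ΔU3 3' LTR followed by an SV40 polyadenylation signal. Together these elements allow Rev-dependent production of packaged genomic RNA and integration of a provirus whose LTR promoter activity is disabled.

The payload is a bicistronic cassette driven by the CMV enhancer/promoter. An hPGK promoter annotated just upstream, before the cPPT, has no coding sequence of its own assigned in the feature table. Between attB1 and attB2 lies a synthetic fusion of the N-terminal part of the red fluorescent protein mScarlet (residues 1–163) to the N-terminal half of the split NpuDnaE intein. The annotation tool matched this intein by homology to a Synechocystis DnaE entry. An "LZA" element follows; it is not annotated in the feature table, though the name suggests a leucine-zipper pairing module. A V5 tag sequence sits just past attB2, but the record does not show whether it is translated. An EMCV IRES then drives TagBFP2, marking transduced cells with blue fluorescence independently of the split marker. The construct belongs to a split selectable marker system. Red fluorescence should appear only when a partner vector supplies the complementary C-terminal mScarlet–intein half and protein trans-splicing reconstitutes intact mScarlet, which allows identification of doubly transduced cells.
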