Features (pLannotate 1.2.2; 33 found; start..end, strand, type, name):
     65..368     +  enhancer       CMV enhancer: human cytomegalovirus immediate early enhancer
    369..572     +  promoter       CMV promoter: human cytomegalovirus (CMV) immediate early promoter
    595..619     +  protein_bind   attB1: mutant version of attB; recombination site for the Gateway® BP reaction BP Clonase™
    643..1131    +  CDS            mScarlet (fragment): mScarlet is a basic (constitutively fluorescent) red fluorescent protein published in 2016, derived from synthetic construct. It has moderate acid sensitivity.
   1132..1431    +  CDS            dnaE-N (fragment): DPO3A_SYNY3 - Experimental evidence at protein level: Swiss-Prot protein existence level 1. DNA polymerase III is a complex, multichain enzyme responsible for most of the replicative synthesis in bacteria. This DNA polymerase also exhibits 3' to 5' exonuclease activity. The alpha chain is the DNA polymerase (By similarity). From Synechocystis sp. (strain PCC 6803 / Kazusa).
   1567..1591    -  protein_bind   attB2: mutant version of attB; recombination site for the Gateway® BP reaction BP Clonase™
   1593..1634    +  CDS            V5 tag: epitope tag from simian virus 5
   1673..2242    +  misc_feature   IRES2: internal ribosome entry site (IRES) of the encephalomyocarditis virus (EMCV)
   2242..2943    +  CDS            TagBFP: monomeric blue fluorescent protein mammalian codon-optimized
   2967..3555    +  misc_feature   WPRE: woodchuck hepatitis virus posttranscriptional regulatory element
   3606..3625    +  misc_feature   cPPT/CTS (fragment): central polypurine tract and central termination sequence of HIV-1
   3627..3860    +  LTR            3' LTR (ΔU3): self-inactivating 3' long terminal repeat (LTR) from HIV-1
   3938..4059    +  polyA_signal   SV40 poly(A) signal: SV40 polyadenylation signal
   4099..4234    +  rep_origin     SV40 ori: SV40 origin of replication
   4255..4273    -  promoter       T7 promoter: promoter for bacteriophage T7 RNA polymerase
   4281..4436    +  CDS            lacZα (fragment): LacZα fragment of β-galactosidase; lacZ fragment
   4441..4869    +  rep_origin     f1 ori (sequence partly withheld): f1 bacteriophage origin of replication; arrow indicates direction of (+) strand synthesis
   4922..5026    +  promoter       AmpR promoter: bla
   5027..5887    +  CDS            AmpR: β-lactamase; bla; confers resistance to ampicillin, carbenicillin, and related antibiotics
   6058..6646    +  rep_origin     ori: high-copy-number ColE1/pMB1/pBR322/pUC origin of replication
   6829..6921    +  CDS            lacI (fragment): lac repressor; lacI; The lac repressor binds to the lac operator to inhibit transcription in E. coli. This inhibition can be relieved by adding lactose or isopropyl-β-D-thiogalactopyranoside (IPTG).
   6934..6955    +  protein_bind   CAP binding site: CAP binding activates transcription in the presence of cAMP. E. coli catabolite activator protein
   6970..7000    +  promoter       lac promoter: promoter for the E. coli lac operon
   7008..7024    +  protein_bind   lac operator: The lac repressor binds to the lac operator to inhibit transcription in E. coli. This inhibition can be relieved by adding lactose or isopropyl-β-D-thiogalactopyranoside (IPTG). lac repressor encoded by lacI
   7069..7087    +  promoter       T3 promoter: promoter for bacteriophage T3 RNA polymerase
   7115..7341    +  promoter       RSV promoter: Rous sarcoma virus enhancer/promoter
   7342..7522    +  LTR            5' LTR (truncated): truncated 5' long terminal repeat (LTR) from HIV-1
   7569..7694    +  misc_feature   HIV-1 Ψ: packaging signal of human immunodeficiency virus type 1
   7678..8041    +  CDS            HIV-1 gag (fragment): gag protein from human immunodeficiency virus 1; gag
   8187..8420    +  misc_feature   RRE: The Rev response element (RRE) of HIV-1 allows for Rev-dependent mRNA export from the nucleus to the cytoplasm.
   8797..8823    +  CDS            Rev (fragment): human immunodeficiency virus 1 (HIV-1) Rev protein; rev; enhances nuclear export of unspliced and incompletely spliced viral mRNAs
   8824..9324    +  promoter       hPGK promoter: human phosphoglycerate kinase 1 promoter
   9386..9503    +  misc_feature   cPPT/CTS: central polypurine tract and central termination sequence of HIV-1
>Addgene plasmid #122768 | pAC10045_pLX-mScarlet(1-163)-NpuDnaE(N)_LZA-IRES-TagBFP2 | depositor full sequence | sequence record 234270 | pAC10045_pLX-mScarlet(1-163)-NpuDnaE(N)_LZA-IRES-TagBFP2 sequence 9555 bps
CCCGGGGTTATTAATAGTAATCAATTACGGGGTCATTAGTTCATAGCCCATATATGGAGTTCCGCGTTAC
ATAACTTACGGTAAATGGCCCGCCTGGCTGACCGCCCAACGACCCCCGCCCATTGACGTCAATAATGACG
TATGTTCCCATAGTAACGCCAATAGGGACTTTCCATTGACGTCAATGGGTGGAGTATTTACGGTAAACTG
CCCACTTGGCAGTACATCAAGTGTATCATATGCCAAGTACGCCCCCTATTGACGTCAATGACGGTAAATG
GCCCGCCTGGCATTATGCCCAGTACATGACCTTATGGGACTTTCCTACTTGGCAGTACATCTACGTATTA
GTCATCGCTATTACCATGGTGATGCGGTTTTGGCAGTACATCAATGGGCGTGGATAGCGGTTTGACTCAC
GGGGATTTCCAAGTCTCCACCCCATTGACGTCAATGGGAGTTTGTTTTGGCACCAAAATCAACGGGACTT
TCCAAAATGTCGTAACAACTCCGCCCCATTGACGCAAATGGGCGGTAGGCGTGTACGGTGGGAGGTCTAT
ATAAGCAGAGCTCTCTGGCTAACTGTCGGGATCAACAAGTTTGTACAAAAAAGCAGGCTCCGAATTCACC
GGTGCCGCCACCATGGTGAGCAAGGGCGAGGCAGTGATCAAGGAGTTCATGCGGTTCAAGGTGCACATGG
AGGGCTCCATGAACGGCCACGAGTTCGAGATCGAGGGCGAGGGCGAGGGCCGCCCCTACGAGGGCACCCA
GACCGCCAAGCTGAAGGTGACCAAGGGTGGCCCCCTGCCCTTCTCCTGGGACATCCTGTCCCCTCAGTTC
ATGTACGGCTCCAGGGCCTTCACCAAGCACCCCGCCGACATCCCCGACTACTATAAGCAGTCCTTCCCCG
AGGGCTTCAAGTGGGAGCGCGTGATGAACTTCGAGGACGGCGGCGCCGTGACCGTGACCCAGGACACCTC
CCTGGAGGACGGCACCCTGATCTACAAGGTGAAGCTCCGCGGCACCAACTTCCCTCCTGACGGCCCCGTA
ATGCAGAAGAAGACAATGGGCTGGGAAGCGTCCACCGAGCGGTTGTACCCCGAGGACGGCGTGCTGAAGG
GCGACATTAAGTGCCTTTCATACGAGACCGAGATCCTGACTGTCGAGTACGGATTGCTTCCTATCGGCAA
AATCGTGGAGAAGAGGATTGAATGTACCGTCTATTCAGTCGATAATAATGGGAACATCTACACACAGCCC
GTGGCTCAATGGCACGACAGAGGAGAGCAGGAAGTTTTTGAATACTGTCTCGAGGACGGATCCCTCATCC
GCGCTACTAAAGATCATAAGTTTATGACCGTGGACGGCCAGATGCTGCCAATTGACGAAATTTTTGAACG
AGAGCTGGATCTGATGAGAGTCGACAACCTTCCAAACGGTGGAGGGGGGTCAGGCTCTGCGCAGCTGGAA
AAGGAGCTTCAAGCCCTCGAAAAAAAGTTGGCCCAGCTCGAGTGGGAGAACCAGGCTCTGGAGAAAGAAC
TGGCCCAGTGATTAATTAAGAATTCGACCCAGCTTTCTTGTACAAAGTGGTTGGTAAGCCTATCCCTAAC
CCTCTCCTCGGTCTCGATTCTACGTAGTAATGAGCTAGCAGTCTCGAGGTTAACGAATTCCGCCCCCCCC
CTAACGTTACTGGCCGAAGCCGCTTGGAATAAGGCCGGTGTGCGCTTGTCTATATGTTATTTTCCACCAT
ATTGCCGTCTTTTGGCAATGTGAGGGCCCGGAAACCTGGCCCTGTCTTCTTGACGAGCATTCCTAGGGGT
CTTTCCCCTCTCGCCAAAGGAATGCAAGGTCTGTTGAATGTCGTGAAGGAAGCAGTTCCTCTGGAAGCTT
CTTGAAGACAAACAACGTCTGTAGCGACCCTTTGCAGGCAGCGGAACCCCCCACCTGGCGACAGGTGCCC
CTGCGGCCAAAAGCCACGTGTATAAGATACACCTGCAAAGGCGGCACAACCCCAGTGCCACGTTGTGAGT
TGGATAGTTGTGGAAAGAGTCAAATGGCTCTCCTCAAGCGTATTCAACAAGGGGCTGAAGGATGCCCAGA
AGGTACCCCATTGTATGGGATCTGATCTGGGGCCTCGGTGCACATGCTTTACATGTGTTTAGTCGAGGTT
AAAAAAACGTCTAGGCCCCCCGAACCACGGGGACGTGGTTTTCCTTTGAAAAACACGATAATACCATGGC
CATGAGCGAGCTGATTAAGGAGAACATGCACATGAAGCTGTACATGGAGGGCACCGTGGACAACCATCAC
TTCAAGTGCACATCCGAGGGCGAAGGCAAGCCCTACGAGGGCACCCAGACCATGAGAATCAAGGTGGTCG
AGGGCGGCCCTCTCCCCTTCGCCTTCGACATCCTGGCTACTAGCTTCCTCTACGGCAGCAAGACCTTCAT
CAACCACACCCAGGGCATCCCCGACTTCTTCAAGCAGTCCTTCCCTGAGGGCTTCACATGGGAGAGAGTC
ACCACATACGAAGACGGGGGCGTGCTGACCGCTACCCAGGACACCAGCCTCCAGGACGGCTGCCTCATCT
ACAACGTCAAGATCAGAGGGGTGAACTTCACATCCAACGGCCCTGTGATGCAGAAGAAAACACTCGGCTG
GGAGGCCTTCACCGAGACGCTGTACCCCGCTGACGGCGGCCTGGAAGGCAGAAACGACATGGCCCTGAAG
CTCGTGGGCGGGAGCCATCTGATCGCAAACATCAAGACCACATATAGATCCAAGAAACCCGCTAAGAACC
TCAAGATGCCTGGCGTCTACTATGTGGACTACAGACTGGAAAGAATCAAGGAGGCCAACAACGAGACCTA
CGTCGAGCAGCACGAGGTGGCAGTGGCCAGATACTGCGACCTCCCTAGCAAACTGGGGCACAAGCTTAAT
TAACACCGGTGGCGCGTTAAGTCGACAATCAACCTCTGGATTACAAAATTTGTGAAAGATTGACTGGTAT
TCTTAACTATGTTGCTCCTTTTACGCTATGTGGATACGCTGCTTTAATGCCTTTGTATCATGCTATTGCT
TCCCGTATGGCTTTCATTTTCTCCTCCTTGTATAAATCCTGGTTGCTGTCTCTTTATGAGGAGTTGTGGC
CCGTTGTCAGGCAACGTGGCGTGGTGTGCACTGTGTTTGCTGACGCAACCCCCACTGGTTGGGGCATTGC
CACCACCTGTCAGCTCCTTTCCGGGACTTTCGCTTTCCCCCTCCCTATTGCCACGGCGGAACTCATCGCC
GCCTGCCTTGCCCGCTGCTGGACAGGGGCTCGGCTGTTGGGCACTGACAATTCCGTGGTGTTGTCGGGGA
AATCATCGTCCTTTCCTTGGCTGCTCGCCTGTGTTGCCACCTGGATTCTGCGCGGGACGTCCTTCTGCTA
CGTCCCTTCGGCCCTCAATCCAGCGGACCTTCCTTCCCGCGGCCTGCTGCCGGCTCTGCGGCCTCTTCCG
CGTCTTCGCCTTCGCCCTCAGACGAGTCGGATCTCCCTTTGGGCCGCCTCCCCGCGTCGACTTTAAGACC
AATGACTTACAAGGCAGCTGTAGATCTTAGCCACTTTTTAAAAGAAAAGGGGGGACTGGAAGGGCTAATT
CACTCCCAACGAAGACAAGATCTGCTTTTTGCTTGTACTGGGTCTCTCTGGTTAGACCAGATCTGAGCCT
GGGAGCTCTCTGGCTAACTAGGGAACCCACTGCTTAAGCCTCAATAAAGCTTGCCTTGAGTGCTTCAAGT
AGTGTGTGCCCGTCTGTTGTGTGACTCTGGTAACTAGAGATCCCTCAGACCCTTTTAGTCAGTGTGGAAA
ATCTCTAGCAGTACGTATAGTAGTTCATGTCATCTTATTATTCAGTATTTATAACTTGCAAAGAAATGAA
TATCAGAGAGTGAGAGGAACTTGTTTATTGCAGCTTATAATGGTTACAAATAAAGCAATAGCATCACAAA
TTTCACAAATAAAGCATTTTTTTCACTGCATTCTAGTTGTGGTTTGTCCAAACTCATCAATGTATCTTAT
CATGTCTGGCTCTAGCTATCCCGCCCCTAACTCCGCCCATCCCGCCCCTAACTCCGCCCAGTTCCGCCCA
TTCTCCGCCCCATGGCTGACTAATTTTTTTTATTTATGCAGAGGCCGAGGCCGCCTCGGCCTCTGAGCTA
TTCCAGAAGTAGTGAGGAGGCTTTTTTGGAGGCCTAGGGACGTACCCAATTCGCCCTATAGTGAGTCGTA
TTACGCGCGCTCACTGGCCGTCGTTTTACAACGTCGTGACTGGGAAAACCCTGGCGTTACCCAACTTAAT
CGCCTTGCAGCACATCCCCCTTTCGCCAGCTGGCGTAATAGCGAAGAGGCCCGCACCGATCGCCCTTCCC
AACAGTTGCGCAGCCTGAATGGCGAATGGG
[124 nt withheld, positions 4441-4564]
C
[91 nt withheld, positions 4566-4656]
A
[49 nt withheld, positions 4658-4706]
CCTTTGACGTTGGAGTCCACGTTCTTT
[37 nt withheld, positions 4734-4770]
ACCCTATCTCGGTCTATTCTTTTGATTTATAAGGGATTTTGCCGATTTCGGCCTATTGGTTAAAAAATGA
GCTGATTTAACAAAAATTTAACGCGAATTTTAACAAAATATTAACGCTTACAATTTAGGTGGCACTTTTC
GGGGAAATGTGCGCGGAACCCCTATTTGTTTATTTTTCTAAATACATTCAAATATGTATCCGCTCATGAG
ACAATAACCCTGATAAATGCTTCAATAATATTGAAAAAGGAAGAGTATGAGTATTCAACATTTCCGTGTC
GCCCTTATTCCCTTTTTTGCGGCATTTTGCCTTCCTGTTTTTGCTCACCCAGAAACGCTGGTGAAAGTAA
AAGATGCTGAAGATCAGTTGGGTGCACGAGTGGGTTACATCGAACTGGATCTCAACAGCGGTAAGATCCT
TGAGAGTTTTCGCCCCGAAGAACGTTTTCCAATGATGAGCACTTTTAAAGTTCTGCTATGTGGCGCGGTA
TTATCCCGTATTGACGCCGGGCAAGAGCAACTCGGTCGCCGCATACACTATTCTCAGAATGACTTGGTTG
AGTACTCACCAGTCACAGAAAAGCATCTTACGGATGGCATGACAGTAAGAGAATTATGCAGTGCTGCCAT
AACCATGAGTGATAACACTGCGGCCAACTTACTTCTGACAACGATCGGAGGACCGAAGGAGCTAACCGCT
TTTTTGCACAACATGGGGGATCATGTAACTCGCCTTGATCGTTGGGAACCGGAGCTGAATGAAGCCATAC
CAAACGACGAGCGTGACACCACGATGCCTGTAGCAATGGCAACAACGTTGCGCAAACTATTAACTGGCGA
ACTACTTACTCTAGCTTCCCGGCAACAATTAATAGACTGGATGGAGGCGGATAAAGTTGCAGGACCACTT
CTGCGCTCGGCCCTTCCGGCTGGCTGGTTTATTGCTGATAAATCTGGAGCCGGTGAGCGTGGGTCTCGCG
GTATCATTGCAGCACTGGGGCCAGATGGTAAGCCCTCCCGTATCGTAGTTATCTACACGACGGGGAGTCA
GGCAACTATGGATGAACGAAATAGACAGATCGCTGAGATAGGTGCCTCACTGATTAAGCATTGGTAACTG
TCAGACCAAGTTTACTCATATATACTTTAGATTGATTTAAAACTTCATTTTTAATTTAAAAGGATCTAGG
TGAAGATCCTTTTTGATAATCTCATGACCAAAATCCCTTAACGTGAGTTTTCGTTCCACTGAGCGTCAGA
CCCCGTAGAAAAGATCAAAGGATCTTCTTGAGATCCTTTTTTTCTGCGCGTAATCTGCTGCTTGCAAACA
AAAAAACCACCGCTACCAGCGGTGGTTTGTTTGCCGGATCAAGAGCTACCAACTCTTTTTCCGAAGGTAA
CTGGCTTCAGCAGAGCGCAGATACCAAATACTGTTCTTCTAGTGTAGCCGTAGTTAGGCCACCACTTCAA
GAACTCTGTAGCACCGCCTACATACCTCGCTCTGCTAATCCTGTTACCAGTGGCTGCTGCCAGTGGCGAT
AAGTCGTGTCTTACCGGGTTGGACTCAAGACGATAGTTACCGGATAAGGCGCAGCGGTCGGGCTGAACGG
GGGGTTCGTGCACACAGCCCAGCTTGGAGCGAACGACCTACACCGAACTGAGATACCTACAGCGTGAGCT
ATGAGAAAGCGCCACGCTTCCCGAAGGGAGAAAGGCGGACAGGTATCCGGTAAGCGGCAGGGTCGGAACA
GGAGAGCGCACGAGGGAGCTTCCAGGGGGAAACGCCTGGTATCTTTATAGTCCTGTCGGGTTTCGCCACC
TCTGACTTGAGCGTCGATTTTTGTGATGCTCGTCAGGGGGGCGGAGCCTATGGAAAAACGCCAGCAACGC
GGCCTTTTTACGGTTCCTGGCCTTTTGCTGGCCTTTTGCTCACATGTTCTTTCCTGCGTTATCCCCTGAT
TCTGTGGATAACCGTATTACCGCCTTTGAGTGAGCTGATACCGCTCGCCGCAGCCGAACGACCGAGCGCA
GCGAGTCAGTGAGCGAGGAAGCGGAAGAGCGCCCAATACGCAAACCGCCTCTCCCCGCGCGTTGGCCGAT
TCATTAATGCAGCTGGCACGACAGGTTTCCCGACTGGAAAGCGGGCAGTGAGCGCAACGCAATTAATGTG
AGTTAGCTCACTCATTAGGCACCCCAGGCTTTACACTTTATGCTTCCGGCTCGTATGTTGTGTGGAATTG
TGAGCGGATAACAATTTCACACAGGAAACAGCTATGACCATGATTACGCCAAGCGCGCAATTAACCCTCA
CTAAAGGGAACAAAAGCTGGAGCTGCAAGCTTAATGTAGTCTTATGCAATACTCTTGTAGTCTTGCAACA
TGGTAACGATGAGTTAGCAACATGCCTTACAAGGAGAGAAAAAGCACCGTGCATGCCGATTGGTGGAAGT
AAGGTGGTACGATCGTGCCTTATTAGGAAGGCAACAGACGGGTCTGACATGGATTGGACGAACCACTGAA
TTGCCGCATTGCAGAGATATTGTATTTAAGTGCCTAGCTCGATACATAAACGGGTCTCTCTGGTTAGACC
AGATCTGAGCCTGGGAGCTCTCTGGCTAACTAGGGAACCCACTGCTTAAGCCTCAATAAAGCTTGCCTTG
AGTGCTTCAAGTAGTGTGTGCCCGTCTGTTGTGTGACTCTGGTAACTAGAGATCCCTCAGACCCTTTTAG
TCAGTGTGGAAAATCTCTAGCAGTGGCGCCCGAACAGGGACTTGAAAGCGAAAGGGAAACCAGAGGAGCT
CTCTCGACGCAGGACTCGGCTTGCTGAAGCGCGCACGGCAAGAGGCGAGGGGCGGCGACTGGTGAGTACG
CCAAAAATTTTGACTAGCGGAGGCTAGAAGGAGAGAGATGGGTGCGAGAGCGTCAGTATTAAGCGGGGGA
GAATTAGATCGCGATGGGAAAAAATTCGGTTAAGGCCAGGGGGAAAGAAAAAATATAAATTAAAACATAT
AGTATGGGCAAGCAGGGAGCTAGAACGATTCGCAGTTAATCCTGGCCTGTTAGAAACATCAGAAGGCTGT
AGACAAATACTGGGACAGCTACAACCATCCCTTCAGACAGGATCAGAAGAACTTAGATCATTATATAATA
CAGTAGCAACCCTCTATTGTGTGCATCAAAGGATAGAGATAAAAGACACCAAGGAAGCTTTAGACAAGAT
AGAGGAAGAGCAAAACAAAAGTAAGACCACCGCACAGCAAGCGGCCGCTGATCTTCAGACCTGGAGGAGG
AGATATGAGGGACAATTGGAGAAGTGAATTATATAAATATAAAGTAGTAAAAATTGAACCATTAGGAGTA
GCACCCACCAAGGCAAAGAGAAGAGTGGTGCAGAGAGAAAAAAGAGCAGTGGGAATAGGAGCTTTGTTCC
TTGGGTTCTTGGGAGCAGCAGGAAGCACTATGGGCGCAGCGTCAATGACGCTGACGGTACAGGCCAGACA
ATTATTGTCTGGTATAGTGCAGCAGCAGAACAATTTGCTGAGGGCTATTGAGGCGCAACAGCATCTGTTG
CAACTCACAGTCTGGGGCATCAAGCAGCTCCAGGCAAGAATCCTGGCTGTGGAAAGATACCTAAAGGATC
AACAGCTCCTGGGGATTTGGGGTTGCTCTGGAAAACTCATTTGCACCACTGCTGTGCCTTGGAATGCTAG
TTGGAGTAATAAATCTCTGGAACAGATTTGGAATCACACGACCTGGATGGAGTGGGACAGAGAAATTAAC
AATTACACAAGCTTAATACACTCCTTAATTGAAGAATCGCAAAACCAGCAAGAAAAGAATGAACAAGAAT
TATTGGAATTAGATAAATGGGCAAGTTTGTGGAATTGGTTTAACATAACAAATTGGCTGTGGTATATAAA
ATTATTCATAATGATAGTAGGAGGCTTGGTAGGTTTAAGAATAGTTTTTGCTGTACTTTCTATAGTGAAT
AGAGTTAGGCAGGGATATTCACCATTATCGTTTCAGACCCACCTCCCAACCCCGAGGGGACCCTTGCGCC
TTTTCCAAGGCAGCCCTGGGTTTGCGCAGGGACGCGGCTGCTCTGGGCGTGGTTCCGGGAAACGCAGCGG
CGCCGACCCTGGGTCTCGCACATTCTTCACGTCCGTTCGCAGCGTCACCCGGATCTTCGCCGCTACCCTT
GTGGGCCCCCCGGCGACGCTTCCTGCTCCGCCCCTAAGTCGGGAAGGTTCCTTGCGGTTCGCGGCGTGCC
GGACGTGACAAACGGAAGCCGCACGTCTCACTAGTACCCTCGCAGACGGACAGCGCCAGGGAGCAATGGC
AGCGCGCCGACCGCGATGGGCTGTGGCCAATAGCGGCTGCTCAGCAGGGCGCGCCGAGAGCAGCGGCCGG
GAAGGGGCGGTGCGGGAGGCGGGGTGTGGGGCGGTAGTGTGGGCCCTGTTCCTGCCCGCGCGGTGTTCCG
CATTCTGCAAGCCTCCGGAGCGCACGTCGGCAGTCGGCTCCCTCGTTGACCGAATCACCGACCTCTCTCC
CCAGGGGGTACCCAGCTGTCTAGAGAATTCTAGATCTTGAGACAAATGGCAGTATTCATCCACAATTTTA
AAAGAAAAGGGGGGATTGGGGGGTACAGTGCAGGGGAAAGAATAGTAGACATAATAGCAACAGACATACA
AACTAAAGAATTACAAAAACAAATTACAAAAATTCAAAATTTTCGGGTTTATTACAGGGACAGCAGAGAT
CCACTTTGGCGCCGGCTCGAGGGGG
